Addgene plasmid #213409: Ca-LiPPI-CLAPon1.0 (TEVp)
Purpose: Light-gated peroxidase (APEX) reporter for detecting calcium-dependent CaM and MK2 interaction (component 2)
Depositing lab: Wenjing Wang. Depositing organization: University of Michigan. Publication: Modular Peroxidase-Based Reporters for Detecting Protease Activity and Protein Interactions with Temporal Gating. Zhou G, Wan WW, Wang W. J Am Chem Soc. 2022 Dec 21;144(50):22933-22940. doi: 10.1021/jacs.2c08280. Epub 2022 Dec 13. PubMed 36511757.
Backbone
  Vector backbone: pLX208
  Backbone size w/o insert (bp): 6769
  Modifications to backbone: no Hygromycin
  Vector type: Mammalian Expression, Lentiviral
Growth in bacteria
  Bacterial resistance: Ampicillin, 100 μg/mL
  Growth temperature: 37°C
  Growth strain: NEB Stable
  Copy number: Unknown
Gene/Insert
  Gene/Insert name: CaM-V5-TEVp
  Species: H. sapiens (human)
  Insert size (bp): 1191
  Promoter: CMV
  Tag / fusion protein: V5
  Cloning method: Restriction Enzyme; 5′ cloning site BamHI (unknown if destroyed); 3′ cloning site MluI (unknown if destroyed)
  Sequencing primers: 5′ CGCAAATGGGCGGTAGGCGTG; 3′ CATAGCGTAAAAGGAGCAACA
Terms and licenses: Academic/Nonprofit Terms; Industry Terms: Not Available to Industry
How to cite: Ca-LiPPI-CLAPon1.0 (TEVp) was a gift from Wenjing Wang (Addgene plasmid # 213409 ; http://n2t.net/addgene:213409 ; RRID:Addgene_213409)
