[The description below was written by a language model from this plasmid's Addgene catalogue record and pLannotate feature annotations shown in this document.]
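Description:
Ca-LiPPI-CLAPon1.0 (TEVp) is a third-generation-style, self-inactivating lentiviral transfer plasmid for mammalian expression, built on a pLX208 backbone from which the hygromycin selection cassette has been removed; only a short hph remnant is still annotated, so the vector carries no evident mammalian drug marker. In bacteria it is maintained through a high-copy ColE1/pUC-type origin and selected with ampicillin via β-lactamase. An f1 origin, an SV40 origin and leftover lac/T7/T3 cloning elements are also present in the backbone. The viral portion consists of an RSV promoter driving a truncated HIV-1 5' LTR, the Ψ packaging signal with a gag fragment, the RRE for Rev-dependent export, cPPT/CTS, WPRE to boost transcript expression, and a ΔU3 3' LTR followed by an SV40 polyadenylation signal. These allow the genome to be packaged when helper functions are supplied in trans, and integrated without regenerating an active LTR promoter.

The payload, placed between the cPPT and WPRE and cloned with BamHI and MluI, is a CMV enhancer/promoter-driven fusion of human calmodulin (CaM), a V5 epitope tag and TEV protease; the annotation marks the protease as a fragment, and the short "12Pk tag" hit between the two domains most likely corresponds to the V5 tag. According to the record, this is component 2 of a two-part, light-gated APEX peroxidase reporter that detects the calcium-dependent interaction between CaM and MK2. Presumably, calcium-triggered CaM–MK2 binding brings the protease to a partner construct carrying the peroxidase reporter, but that partner and the light-gating element are not part of this plasmid and are not described here.
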