Features (pLannotate 1.2.2; 28 found; start..end, strand, type, name):
      5..231     +  promoter       RSV promoter: Rous sarcoma virus enhancer/promoter
    232..412     +  LTR            5' LTR (truncated): truncated 5' long terminal repeat (LTR) from HIV-1
    459..584     +  misc_feature   HIV-1 Ψ: packaging signal of human immunodeficiency virus type 1
    568..931     +  CDS            HIV-1 gag (fragment): gag protein from human immunodeficiency virus 1; gag
   1077..1310    +  misc_feature   RRE: The Rev response element (RRE) of HIV-1 allows for Rev-dependent mRNA export from the nucleus to the cytoplasm.
   1707..1793    +  CDS            hph (fragment): KHYB_ECOLX - Experimental evidence at protein level: Swiss-Prot protein existence level 1. The aminoglycoside phosphotransferases achieve inactivation of their antibiotic substrates by phosphorylation. Only phosphorylates hygromycin and closely related compounds such as demethyl analogs and destomycin. From Escherichia coli.
   1847..1964    +  misc_feature   cPPT/CTS: central polypurine tract and central termination sequence of HIV-1
   2081..2384    +  enhancer       CMV enhancer: human cytomegalovirus immediate early enhancer
   2385..2588    +  promoter       CMV promoter: human cytomegalovirus (CMV) immediate early promoter
   2617..3057    +  CDS            calmodulin: calcium-binding protein
   3061..3086    +  misc_feature   12Pktag (fragment)
   3142..3798    +  CDS            TEV protease (fragment): tobacco etch virus protease (Kapust et al., 2001)
   3817..4405    +  misc_feature   WPRE: woodchuck hepatitis virus posttranscriptional regulatory element
   4456..4475    +  misc_feature   cPPT/CTS (fragment): central polypurine tract and central termination sequence of HIV-1
   4477..4710    +  LTR            3' LTR (ΔU3): self-inactivating 3' long terminal repeat (LTR) from HIV-1
   4788..4909    +  polyA_signal   SV40 poly(A) signal: SV40 polyadenylation signal
   4949..5084    +  rep_origin     SV40 ori: SV40 origin of replication
   5105..5123    -  promoter       T7 promoter: promoter for bacteriophage T7 RNA polymerase
   5131..5286    +  CDS            lacZα (fragment): LacZα fragment of β-galactosidase; lacZ fragment
   5291..5719    +  rep_origin     f1 ori (sequence partly withheld): f1 bacteriophage origin of replication; arrow indicates direction of (+) strand synthesis
   5772..5876    +  promoter       AmpR promoter: bla
   5877..6737    +  CDS            AmpR: β-lactamase; bla; confers resistance to ampicillin, carbenicillin, and related antibiotics
   6908..7496    +  rep_origin     ori: high-copy-number ColE1/pMB1/pBR322/pUC origin of replication
   7679..7771    +  CDS            lacI (fragment): lac repressor; lacI; The lac repressor binds to the lac operator to inhibit transcription in E. coli. This inhibition can be relieved by adding lactose or isopropyl-β-D-thiogalactopyranoside (IPTG).
   7784..7805    +  protein_bind   CAP binding site: CAP binding activates transcription in the presence of cAMP. E. coli catabolite activator protein
   7820..7850    +  promoter       lac promoter: promoter for the E. coli lac operon
   7858..7874    +  protein_bind   lac operator: The lac repressor binds to the lac operator to inhibit transcription in E. coli. This inhibition can be relieved by adding lactose or isopropyl-β-D-thiogalactopyranoside (IPTG). lac repressor encoded by lacI
   7919..7937    +  promoter       T3 promoter: promoter for bacteriophage T3 RNA polymerase
>Addgene plasmid #213409 | Ca-LiPPI-CLAPon1.0 (TEVp) | addgene full sequence | sequence record 421873 | Addgene NGS Result
TTAATGTAGTCTTATGCAATACTCTTGTAGTCTTGCAACATGGTAACGATGAGTTAGCAACATGCCTTAC
AAGGAGAGAAAAAGCACCGTGCATGCCGATTGGTGGAAGTAAGGTGGTACGATCGTGCCTTATTAGGAAG
GCAACAGACGGGTCTGACATGGATTGGACGAACCACTGAATTGCCGCATTGCAGAGATATTGTATTTAAG
TGCCTAGCTCGATACATAAACGGGTCTCTCTGGTTAGACCAGATCTGAGCCTGGGAGCTCTCTGGCTAAC
TAGGGAACCCACTGCTTAAGCCTCAATAAAGCTTGCCTTGAGTGCTTCAAGTAGTGTGTGCCCGTCTGTT
GTGTGACTCTGGTAACTAGAGATCCCTCAGACCCTTTTAGTCAGTGTGGAAAATCTCTAGCAGTGGCGCC
CGAACAGGGACTTGAAAGCGAAAGGGAAACCAGAGGAGCTCTCTCGACGCAGGACTCGGCTTGCTGAAGC
GCGCACGGCAAGAGGCGAGGGGCGGCGACTGGTGAGTACGCCAAAAATTTTGACTAGCGGAGGCTAGAAG
GAGAGAGATGGGTGCGAGAGCGTCAGTATTAAGCGGGGGAGAATTAGATCGCGATGGGAAAAAATTCGGT
TAAGGCCAGGGGGAAAGAAAAAATATAAATTAAAACATATAGTATGGGCAAGCAGGGAGCTAGAACGATT
CGCAGTTAATCCTGGCCTGTTAGAAACATCAGAAGGCTGTAGACAAATACTGGGACAGCTACAACCATCC
CTTCAGACAGGATCAGAAGAACTTAGATCATTATATAATACAGTAGCAACCCTCTATTGTGTGCATCAAA
GGATAGAGATAAAAGACACCAAGGAAGCTTTAGACAAGATAGAGGAAGAGCAAAACAAAAGTAAGACCAC
CGCACAGCAAGCGGCCGCTGATCTTCAGACCTGGAGGAGGAGATATGAGGGACAATTGGAGAAGTGAATT
ATATAAATATAAAGTAGTAAAAATTGAACCATTAGGAGTAGCACCCACCAAGGCAAAGAGAAGAGTGGTG
CAGAGAGAAAAAAGAGCAGTGGGAATAGGAGCTTTGTTCCTTGGGTTCTTGGGAGCAGCAGGAAGCACTA
TGGGCGCAGCGTCAATGACGCTGACGGTACAGGCCAGACAATTATTGTCTGGTATAGTGCAGCAGCAGAA
CAATTTGCTGAGGGCTATTGAGGCGCAACAGCATCTGTTGCAACTCACAGTCTGGGGCATCAAGCAGCTC
CAGGCAAGAATCCTGGCTGTGGAAAGATACCTAAAGGATCAACAGCTCCTGGGGATTTGGGGTTGCTCTG
GAAAACTCATTTGCACCACTGCTGTGCCTTGGAATGCTAGTTGGAGTAATAAATCTCTGGAACAGATTTG
GAATCACACGACCTGGATGGAGTGGGACAGAGAAATTAACAATTACACAAGCTTAATACACTCCTTAATT
GAAGAATCGCAAAACCAGCAAGAAAAGAATGAACAAGAATTATTGGAATTAGATAAATGGGCAAGTTTGT
GGAATTGGTTTAACATAACAAATTGGCTGTGGTATATAAAATTATTCATAATGATAGTAGGAGGCTTGGT
AGGTTTAAGAATAGTTTTTGCTGTACTTTCTATAGTGAATAGAGTTAGGCAGGGATATTCACCATTATCG
TTTCAGACCCACCTCCCAACCCCGAGAGCGCTGCCGTCTGGACCGATGGCTGTGTGGAAGTGCTCGCCGA
TAGTGGAAACAGACGCCCCAGCACTCGTCCTAGGGCAAAGGATCTGCAGTAATGAGAATTCTAGATCTTG
AGACAAATGGCAGTATTCATCCACAATTTTAAAAGAAAAGGGGGGATTGGGGGGTACAGTGCAGGGGAAA
GAATAGTAGACATAATAGCAACAGACATACAAACTAAAGAATTACAAAAACAAATTACAAAAATTCAAAA
TTTTCGGGTTTATTACAGGGACAGCAGAGATCCACTTTGGCGCCGGCTCGAGGGGGCCCGGGGTTATTAA
TAGTAATCAATTACGGGGTCATTAGTTCATAGCCCATATATGGAGTTCCGCGTTACATAACTTACGGTAA
ATGGCCCGCCTGGCTGACCGCCCAACGACCCCCGCCCATTGACGTCAATAATGACGTATGTTCCCATAGT
AACGCCAATAGGGACTTTCCATTGACGTCAATGGGTGGAGTATTTACGGTAAACTGCCCACTTGGCAGTA
CATCAAGTGTATCATATGCCAAGTACGCCCCCTATTGACGTCAATGACGGTAAATGGCCCGCCTGGCATT
ATGCCCAGTACATGACCTTATGGGACTTTCCTACTTGGCAGTACATCTACGTATTAGTCATCGCTATTAC
CATGGTGATGCGGTTTTGGCAGTACATCAATGGGCGTGGATAGCGGTTTGACTCACGGGGATTTCCAAGT
CTCCACCCCATTGACGTCAATGGGAGTTTGTTTTGGCACCAAAATCAACGGGACTTTCCAAAATGTCGTA
ACAACTCCGCCCCATTGACGCAAATGGGCGGTAGGCGTGTACGGTGGGAGGTCTATATAAGCAGAGCTCT
CTGGCTAACTGTCGGGATCCACCATGGACCAACTGACTGAAGAGCAGATCGCAGAATTTAAAGAGGCTTT
CTCCCTATTTGACAAGGACGGGGATGGGACAATAACAACCAAGGAGCTGGGGACGGTGATGCGGTCTCTG
GGGCAGAACCCCACAGAAGCAGAGCTGCAGGACATGATCAATGAAGTAGATGCCGACGGTGACGGCACAA
TCGACTTCCCTGAGTTCCTGACAATGATGGCAAGAAAAATGAAATACAGGGACACGGAAGAAGAAATTAG
AGAAGCGTTCCGTGTGTTTGATAAGGATGGCAATGGCTACATCAGTGCAGCAGAGCTTCGCCACGTGATG
ACAAACCTTGGAGAGAAGTTAACAGATGAAGAGGTTGATGAAATGATCAGGGAAGCAGACATCGATGGGG
ATGGTCAGGTAAACTACGAAGAGTTTGTACAAATGATGACAGCGAAGGGCAAGCCGATCCCTAACCCTCT
GCTGGGCCTGGACAGCACTGGTGGAGCTAGCGGTGGAAGTGGATCAGGCAGCGGTGGATCTGGAGAAAGC
TTGTTTAAGGGACCACGTGATTACAACCCGATATCGAGCACCATTTGTCATTTGACGAATGAATCTGATG
GGCACACAACATCGTTGTATGGTATTGGATTTGGTCCCTTCATCATTACAAACAAGCACTTGTTTAGAAG
AAATAATGGAACACTGTTGGTCCAATCACTACATGGTGTATTCAAGGTCAAGAACACCACGACTTTGCAA
CAACACCTCATTGATGGGAGGGACATGATAATTATTCGCATGCCTAAGGATTTCCCACCATTTCCTCAAA
AGCTGAAATTTAGAGAGCCACAAAGGGAAGAGCGCATATGTCTTGTGACAACCAACTTCCAAACTAAGAG
CATGTCTAGCATGGTGTCAGACACTAGTTGCACATTCCCTTCATCTGATGGCATATTCTGGAAGCATTGG
ATTCAAACCAAGGATGGGCAGTGTGGCAATCCATTAGTATCAACTAGAGATGGGTTCATTGTTGGTATAC
ACTCAGCATCGAATTTCACCAACACAAACAATTATTTCACAAGCGTGCCGAAAAACTTCATGGAATTGTT
GACAAATCAGGAGGCGCAGCAGTGGGTTAGTGGTTGGCGATTAAATGCTGACTCAGTATTGTGGGGTGGC
CATAAAGTTTTCATGGTGTAAACGCGTTAAGTCGACAATCAACCTCTGGATTACAAAATTTGTGAAAGAT
TGACTGGTATTCTTAACTATGTTGCTCCTTTTACGCTATGTGGATACGCTGCTTTAATGCCTTTGTATCA
TGCTATTGCTTCCCGTATGGCTTTCATTTTCTCCTCCTTGTATAAATCCTGGTTGCTGTCTCTTTATGAG
GAGTTGTGGCCCGTTGTCAGGCAACGTGGCGTGGTGTGCACTGTGTTTGCTGACGCAACCCCCACTGGTT
GGGGCATTGCCACCACCTGTCAGCTCCTTTCCGGGACTTTCGCTTTCCCCCTCCCTATTGCCACGGCGGA
ACTCATCGCCGCCTGCCTTGCCCGCTGCTGGACAGGGGCTCGGCTGTTGGGCACTGACAATTCCGTGGTG
TTGTCGGGGAAATCATCGTCCTTTCCTTGGCTGCTCGCCTGTGTTGCCACCTGGATTCTGCGCGGGACGT
CCTTCTGCTACGTCCCTTCGGCCCTCAATCCAGCGGACCTTCCTTCCCGCGGCCTGCTGCCGGCTCTGCG
GCCTCTTCCGCGTCTTCGCCTTCGCCCTCAGACGAGTCGGATCTCCCTTTGGGCCGCCTCCCCGCGTCGA
CTTTAAGACCAATGACTTACAAGGCAGCTGTAGATCTTAGCCACTTTTTAAAAGAAAAGGGGGGACTGGA
AGGGCTAATTCACTCCCAACGAAGACAAGATCTGCTTTTTGCTTGTACTGGGTCTCTCTGGTTAGACCAG
ATCTGAGCCTGGGAGCTCTCTGGCTAACTAGGGAACCCACTGCTTAAGCCTCAATAAAGCTTGCCTTGAG
TGCTTCAAGTAGTGTGTGCCCGTCTGTTGTGTGACTCTGGTAACTAGAGATCCCTCAGACCCTTTTAGTC
AGTGTGGAAAATCTCTAGCAGTACGTATAGTAGTTCATGTCATCTTATTATTCAGTATTTATAACTTGCA
AAGAAATGAATATCAGAGAGTGAGAGGAACTTGTTTATTGCAGCTTATAATGGTTACAAATAAAGCAATA
GCATCACAAATTTCACAAATAAAGCATTTTTTTCACTGCATTCTAGTTGTGGTTTGTCCAAACTCATCAA
TGTATCTTATCATGTCTGGCTCTAGCTATCCCGCCCCTAACTCCGCCCATCCCGCCCCTAACTCCGCCCA
GTTCCGCCCATTCTCCGCCCCATGGCTGACTAATTTTTTTTATTTATGCAGAGGCCGAGGCCGCCTCGGC
CTCTGAGCTATTCCAGAAGTAGTGAGGAGGCTTTTTTGGAGGCCTAGGGACGTACCCAATTCGCCCTATA
GTGAGTCGTATTACGCGCGCTCACTGGCCGTCGTTTTACAACGTCGTGACTGGGAAAACCCTGGCGTTAC
CCAACTTAATCGCCTTGCAGCACATCCCCCTTTCGCCAGCTGGCGTAATAGCGAAGAGGCCCGCACCGAT
CGCCCTTCCCAACAGTTGCGCAGCCTGAATGGCGAATGGG
[124 nt withheld, positions 5291-5414]
C
[91 nt withheld, positions 5416-5506]
A
[49 nt withheld, positions 5508-5556]
CCTTTGACGTTGGAGTCCACGTTCTTT
[37 nt withheld, positions 5584-5620]
ACCCTATCTCGGTCTATTCTTTTGATTTATAAGGGATTTTGCCGATTTCGGCCTATTGGTTAAAAAATGA
GCTGATTTAACAAAAATTTAACGCGAATTTTAACAAAATATTAACGCTTACAATTTAGGTGGCACTTTTC
GGGGAAATGTGCGCGGAACCCCTATTTGTTTATTTTTCTAAATACATTCAAATATGTATCCGCTCATGAG
ACAATAACCCTGATAAATGCTTCAATAATATTGAAAAAGGAAGAGTATGAGTATTCAACATTTCCGTGTC
GCCCTTATTCCCTTTTTTGCGGCATTTTGCCTTCCTGTTTTTGCTCACCCAGAAACGCTGGTGAAAGTAA
AAGATGCTGAAGATCAGTTGGGTGCACGAGTGGGTTACATCGAACTGGATCTCAACAGCGGTAAGATCCT
TGAGAGTTTTCGCCCCGAAGAACGTTTTCCAATGATGAGCACTTTTAAAGTTCTGCTATGTGGCGCGGTA
TTATCCCGTATTGACGCCGGGCAAGAGCAACTCGGTCGCCGCATACACTATTCTCAGAATGACTTGGTTG
AGTACTCACCAGTCACAGAAAAGCATCTTACGGATGGCATGACAGTAAGAGAATTATGCAGTGCTGCCAT
AACCATGAGTGATAACACTGCGGCCAACTTACTTCTGACAACGATCGGAGGACCGAAGGAGCTAACCGCT
TTTTTGCACAACATGGGGGATCATGTAACTCGCCTTGATCGTTGGGAACCGGAGCTGAATGAAGCCATAC
CAAACGACGAGCGTGACACCACGATGCCTGTAGCAATGGCAACAACGTTGCGCAAACTATTAACTGGCGA
ACTACTTACTCTAGCTTCCCGGCAACAATTAATAGACTGGATGGAGGCGGATAAAGTTGCAGGACCACTT
CTGCGCTCGGCCCTTCCGGCTGGCTGGTTTATTGCTGATAAATCTGGAGCCGGTGAGCGTGGGTCTCGCG
GTATCATTGCAGCACTGGGGCCAGATGGTAAGCCCTCCCGTATCGTAGTTATCTACACGACGGGGAGTCA
GGCAACTATGGATGAACGAAATAGACAGATCGCTGAGATAGGTGCCTCACTGATTAAGCATTGGTAACTG
TCAGACCAAGTTTACTCATATATACTTTAGATTGATTTAAAACTTCATTTTTAATTTAAAAGGATCTAGG
TGAAGATCCTTTTTGATAATCTCATGACCAAAATCCCTTAACGTGAGTTTTCGTTCCACTGAGCGTCAGA
CCCCGTAGAAAAGATCAAAGGATCTTCTTGAGATCCTTTTTTTCTGCGCGTAATCTGCTGCTTGCAAACA
AAAAAACCACCGCTACCAGCGGTGGTTTGTTTGCCGGATCAAGAGCTACCAACTCTTTTTCCGAAGGTAA
CTGGCTTCAGCAGAGCGCAGATACCAAATACTGTTCTTCTAGTGTAGCCGTAGTTAGGCCACCACTTCAA
GAACTCTGTAGCACCGCCTACATACCTCGCTCTGCTAATCCTGTTACCAGTGGCTGCTGCCAGTGGCGAT
AAGTCGTGTCTTACCGGGTTGGACTCAAGACGATAGTTACCGGATAAGGCGCAGCGGTCGGGCTGAACGG
GGGGTTCGTGCACACAGCCCAGCTTGGAGCGAACGACCTACACCGAACTGAGATACCTACAGCGTGAGCT
ATGAGAAAGCGCCACGCTTCCCGAAGGGAGAAAGGCGGACAGGTATCCGGTAAGCGGCAGGGTCGGAACA
GGAGAGCGCACGAGGGAGCTTCCAGGGGGAAACGCCTGGTATCTTTATAGTCCTGTCGGGTTTCGCCACC
TCTGACTTGAGCGTCGATTTTTGTGATGCTCGTCAGGGGGGCGGAGCCTATGGAAAAACGCCAGCAACGC
GGCCTTTTTACGGTTCCTGGCCTTTTGCTGGCCTTTTGCTCACATGTTCTTTCCTGCGTTATCCCCTGAT
TCTGTGGATAACCGTATTACCGCCTTTGAGTGAGCTGATACCGCTCGCCGCAGCCGAACGACCGAGCGCA
GCGAGTCAGTGAGCGAGGAAGCGGAAGAGCGCCCAATACGCAAACCGCCTCTCCCCGCGCGTTGGCCGAT
TCATTAATGCAGCTGGCACGACAGGTTTCCCGACTGGAAAGCGGGCAGTGAGCGCAACGCAATTAATGTG
AGTTAGCTCACTCATTAGGCACCCCAGGCTTTACACTTTATGCTTCCGGCTCGTATGTTGTGTGGAATTG
TGAGCGGATAACAATTTCACACAGGAAACAGCTATGACCATGATTACGCCAAGCGCGCAATTAACCCTCA
CTAAAGGGAACAAAAGCTGGAGCTGCAAGC
